Addgene plasmid #240033: pACEBac1-STREP-3C-eIF3j
Purpose: Human eIF3j for further cloning or expression in insect cells for purification
Depositing lab: Venki Ramakrishnan. Depositing organization: MRC Laboratory of Molecular Biology. Publication: Purification and characterization of recombinant human translation initiation factor eIF3. Diaz-Lopez I, Gordiyenko Y, Zuber PK, Li X, Ramakrishnan V. Protein Sci. 2026 Jan;35(1):e70388. doi: 10.1002/pro.70388. PubMed 41432235.
Backbone
  Vector backbone: pACEBac1
  Backbone manufacturer: Geneva Biotech
  Vector type: Insect Expression
Growth in bacteria
  Bacterial resistance: Gentamicin, 10 μg/mL
  Growth temperature: 37°C
  Growth strain: DH5alpha
  Copy number: High Copy
Gene/Insert
  Gene/Insert name: eIF3j
  Species: H. sapiens (human)
  Mutation: WT
  Entrez Gene: EIF3J (a.k.a. EIF3S1, eIF3-alpha, eIF3-p35)
  Promoter: Polyhedrin
  Tag / fusion protein: STREP II_3C (N terminal on insert)
  Cloning method: Gene Synthesis
Terms and licenses: Academic/Nonprofit Terms; Industry Terms: Not Available to Industry
How to cite: pACEBac1-STREP-3C-eIF3j was a gift from Venki Ramakrishnan (Addgene plasmid # 240033 ; http://n2t.net/addgene:240033 ; RRID:Addgene_240033)
