[The description below was written by a language model from this plasmid's Addgene catalogue record and pLannotate feature annotations shown in this document.]
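Description:
pACEBac1-STREP-3C-eIF3j is a baculovirus transfer (acceptor) plasmid built on the pACEBac1 backbone, designed for producing wild-type human eIF3j, a subunit of translation initiation factor eIF3, in insect cells. The sequenced record is 3,743 nt. In bacteria it is maintained through a high-copy ColE1/pUC-type origin and selected with gentamicin, conferred by a gentamicin acetyltransferase gene (GmR/aacC1) driven by the class 1 integron Pc promoter.

The expression cassette places the synthetic EIF3J coding sequence under the baculovirus polyhedrin promoter, a very strong, very late viral promoter, and terminates it with an SV40 polyadenylation signal. According to the catalogue entry, the protein carries an N-terminal Strep II tag followed by a 3C protease cleavage site, allowing affinity capture and subsequent tag removal. These elements are not annotated separately in the feature table but would fit in the unannotated stretch between the promoter and the EIF3J reading frame. The short "large T antigen" and "SET1" fragments are most likely annotation matches to backbone sequence around the terminator rather than functional coding regions.

The plasmid also carries the left and right Tn7 ends, which permit Tn7-mediated transposition of the region they bracket, including the cassette and the gentamicin marker, into a baculoviral bacmid to generate recombinant virus. A single loxP site allows Cre-mediated fusion with compatible donor plasmids, the mechanism used in this vector family to assemble multigene constructs. This matches the stated purpose: either direct expression and purification of eIF3j from insect cells, or further cloning, for example towards co-expression with other eIF3 subunits for reconstituting the recombinant complex.
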