Features (pLannotate 1.2.2; 11 found; start..end, strand, type, name):
      1..34      +  protein_bind   loxP: Cre-mediated recombination occurs in the 8-bp core sequence (GCATACAT). Cre recombinase
    111..202     +  promoter       polyhedrin promoter: polh from Autographa californica; promoter for the baculovirus polyhedrin gene
    367..1140    +  CDS            EIF3J: EIF3J_HUMAN - Also known as EIF3S1 From Homo sapiens (Human).
   1194..1277    +  CDS            large T antigen (fragment): large T antigen from SV40 (simian virus 40)
   1300..1434    +  polyA_signal   SV40 poly(A) signal: SV40 polyadenylation signal
   1463..1512    +  CDS            SET1 (fragment): solubility-enhancement tag derived from T7 phage gene 10B
   1555..1720    -  mobile_element Tn7L: mini-Tn7 element (left end of the Tn7 transposon) Tn7
   1910..2498    +  rep_origin     ori: high-copy-number ColE1/pMB1/pBR322/pUC origin of replication
   2633..2856    -  mobile_element Tn7R: mini-Tn7 element (right end of the Tn7 transposon) Tn7
   2923..3456    -  CDS            GmR: gentamycin acetyltransferase; aacC1; confers resistance to gentamycin
   3645..3673    -  promoter       Pc promoter: intI1 (promoter lies within the coding sequence); class 1 integron promoter
>Addgene plasmid #240033 | pACEBac1-STREP-3C-eIF3j | addgene full sequence | sequence record 478404 | Addgene NGS Result
ATAACTTCGTATAGCATACATTATACGAAGTTATCTGTAACTATAACGGTCCTAAGGTAGCGAGTTTAAA
CACTAGTATCGATTCGCGACCTACTCCGGAATATTAATAGATCATGGAGATAATTAAAATGATAACCATC
TCGCAAATAAATAAGTATTTTACTGTTTTCGTAACAGTTTTGTAATAAAAAAACCTATAAATATTCCGGA
TTATTCATACCGTCCCACCATCGGGCGCGGATCCCTCGAGTCAACATGTGGTCCCATCCTCAATTCGAGA
AGGGTTCTGCTGGATCTGCTGCTGGAAGCGGAGCAGGCTGGTCCCATCCTCAATTCGAGAAACTGGAGGT
GCTGTTCCAGGGTCCTATGGCTGCTGCTGCAGCTGCAGCAGGCGATAGCGACTCCTGGGATGCCGACGCC
TTCTCCGTGGAAGACCCTGTCCGCAAAGTGGGAGGAGGAGGCACTGCTGGTGGCGATCGCTGGGAAGGTG
AGGACGAGGACGAAGACGTGAAAGATAACTGGGATGATGACGATGATGAGAAGAAGGAGGAAGCCGAGGT
GAAACCTGAGGTGAAGATCAGCGAGAAGAAGAAGATCGCTGAGAAGATCAAGGAGAAAGAGAGGCAGCAG
AAGAAGAGGCAGGAAGAGATCAAGAAGAGACTGGAAGAGCCTGAGGAACCCAAGGTGCTCACTCCAGAGG
AGCAGCTGGCTGACAAGCTGAGACTCAAGAAGCTCCAGGAAGAAAGCGACCTGGAGCTGGCCAAGGAAAC
CTTCGGTGTCAACAATGCCGTGTACGGAATCGACGCCATGAATCCCTCTTCCAGAGACGATTTCACAGAG
TTCGGTAAGCTCCTGAAGGATAAGATTACACAATACGAGAAGTCTCTCTACTACGCCTCCTTTCTCGAAG
TGCTGGTGAGAGATGTGTGCATTTCTCTGGAAATCGACGACCTGAAGAAGATCACTAACTCCCTGACTGT
CCTCTGCTCCGAGAAGCAGAAGCAAGAGAAACAAAGCAAGGCCAAGAAGAAGAAGAAGGGAGTGGTGCCA
GGTGGTGGACTGAAGGCAACCATGAAGGATGACCTCGCAGATTACGGTGGTTACGACGGTGGCTACGTTC
AGGACTATGAGGACTTCATGTAAGGTACCTCTAGAGCCTGCAGTCTCGACAAGCTTGTCGAGAAGTACTA
GAGGATCATAATCAGCCATACCACATTTGTAGAGGTTTTACTTGCTTTAAAAAACCTCCCACACCTCCCC
CTGAACCTGAAACATAAAATGAATGCAATTGTTGTTGTTAACTTGTTTATTGCAGCTTATAATGGTTACA
AATAAAGCAATAGCATCACAAATTTCACAAATAAAGCATTTTTTTCACTGCATTCTAGTTGTGGTTTGTC
CAAACTCATCAATGTATCTTATCATGTCTGGATCTGATCACTGCTTGAGCCTAGAAGATCCGGCTGCTAA
CAAAGCCCGAAAGGAAGCTGAGTTGGCTGCTGCCACCGCTGAGCAATAACTATCATAACCCCTAGGGTAT
ACCCATCTAATTGGAACCAGATAAGTGAAATCTAGTTCCAAACTATTTTGTCATTTTTAATTTTCGTATT
AGCTTACGACGCTACACCCAGTTCCCATCTATTTTGTCACTCTTCCCTAAATAATCCTTAAAAACTCCAT
TTCCACCCCTCCCAGTTCCCAACTATTTTGTCCGCCCACAACCGGTTGACTTGGGTCAACTGTCAGACCA
AGTTTACTCATATATACTTTAGATTGATTTAAAACTTCATTTTTAATTTAAAAGGATCTAGGTGAAGATC
CTTTTTGATAATCTCATGACCAAAATCCCTTAACGTGAGTTTTCGTTCCACTGAGCGTCAGACCCCGTAG
AAAAGATCAAAGGATCTTCTTGAGATCCTTTTTTTCTGCGCGTAATCTGCTGCTTGCAAACAAAAAAACC
ACCGCTACCAGCGGTGGTTTGTTTGCCGGATCAAGAGCTACCAACTCTTTTTCCGAAGGTAACTGGCTTC
AGCAGAGCGCAGATACCAAATACTGTTCTTCTAGTGTAGCCGTAGTTAGGCCACCACTTCAAGAACTCTG
TAGCACCGCCTACATACCTCGCTCTGCTAATCCTGTTACCAGTGGCTGCTGCCAGTGGCGATAAGTCGTG
TCTTACCGGGTTGGACTCAAGACGATAGTTACCGGATAAGGCGCAGCGGTCGGGCTGAACGGGGGGTTCG
TGCACACAGCCCAGCTTGGAGCGAACGACCTACACCGAACTGAGATACCTACAGCGTGAGCTATGAGAAA
GCGCCACGCTTCCCGAAGGGAGAAAGGCGGACAGGTATCCGGTAAGCGGCAGGGTCGGAACAGGAGAGCG
CACGAGGGAGCTTCCAGGGGGAAACGCCTGGTATCTTTATAGTCCTGTCGGGTTTCGCCACCTCTGACTT
GAGCGTCGATTTTTGTGATGCTCGTCAGGGGGGCGGAGCCTATGGAAAAACGCCAGCAACGCGGCCTTTT
TACGGTTCCTGGCCTTTTGCTGGCCTTTTGCTCACATGTTCTTTCCTGCGTTATCCCCTGATTGACTTGG
GTCGCTCTTCCTGTGGATGCGCAGATGCCCTGCGTAAGCGGGTGTGGGCGGACAATAAAGTCTTAAACTG
AACAAAATAGATCTAAACTATGACAATAAAGTCTTAAACTAGACAGAATAGTTGTAAACTGAAATCAGTC
CAGTTATGCTGTGAAAAAGCATACTGGACTTTTGTTATGGCTAAAGCAAACTCTTCATTTTCTGAAGTGC
AAATTGCCCGTCGTATTAAAGAGGGGCGTGGCCAAGGGCATGTAAAGACTATATTCGCGGCGTTGTGACA
ATTTACCGAACAACTCCGCGGCCGGGAAGCCGATCTCGGCTTGAACGAATTGTTAGGTGGCGGTACTTGG
GTCGATATCAAAGTGCATCACTTCTTCCCGTATGCCCAACTTTGTATAGAGAGCCACTGCGGGATCGTCA
CCGTAATCTGCTTGCACGTAGATCACATAAGCACCAAGCGCGTTGGCCTCATGCTTGAGGAGATTGATGA
GCGCGGTGGCAATGCCCTGCCTCCGGTGCTCGCCGGAGACTGCGAGATCATAGATATAGATCTCACTACG
CGGCTGCTCAAACTTGGGCAGAACGTAAGCCGCGAGAGCGCCAACAACCGCTTCTTGGTCGAAGGCAGCA
AGCGCGATGAATGTCTTACTACGGAGCAAGTTCCCGAGGTAATCGGAGTCCGGCTGATGTTGGGAGTAGG
TGGCTACGTCTCCGAACTCACGACCGAAAAGATCAAGAGCAGCCCGCATGGATTTGACTTGGTCAGGGCC
GAGCCTACATGTGCGAATGATGCCCATACTTGAGCCACCTAACTTTGTTTTAGGGCGACTGCCCTGCTGC
GTAACATCGTTGCTGCTGCGTAACATCGTTGCTGCTCCATAACATCAAACATCGACCCACGGCGTAACGC
GCTTGCTGCTTGGATGCCCGAGGCATAGACTGTACAAAAAAACAGTCATAACAAGCCATGAAAACCGCCA
CTGCGCCGTTACCACCGCTGCGTTCGGTCAAGGTTCTGGACCAGTTGCGTGAGCGCATACGCTACTTGCA
TTACAGTTTACGAACCGAACAGGCTTATGTCAACTGGGTTCGTGCCTTCATCCGTTTCCACGGTGTGCGT
CACCCGGCAACCTTGGGCAGCAGCGAAGTCGCC
